Addgene plasmid #127789: pMH-HT_CtCHAD-H253A-R256A-R260A-R296A
Purpose: Expresses a CtCHAD mutant protein in E. coli cells
Depositing lab: Michael Hothorn. Depositing organization: University of Geneva. Publication: Molecular characterization of CHAD domains as inorganic polyphosphate-binding modules. Lorenzo-Orts L, Hohmann U, Zhu J, Hothorn M. Life Sci Alliance. 2019 May 27;2(3). pii: 2/3/e201900385. doi: 10.26508/lsa.201900385. Print 2019 Jun. PubMed 31133615.
Backbone
  Vector backbone: pMH-HT
  Backbone manufacturer: Michael Hothorn
  Backbone size w/o insert (bp): 5311
  Total vector size (bp): 6262
  Vector type: Bacterial Expression
Growth in bacteria
  Bacterial resistance: Kanamycin, 50 μg/mL
  Growth temperature: 37°C
  Growth strain: DH5alpha
  Copy number: Low Copy
Gene/Insert
  Gene/Insert name: CtCHAD (alt name: Q8KE09)
  Species: Chlorobium tepidum
  Insert size (bp): 951
  Mutation: Residues 208-522 (CHAD domain), mutations in His253, Arg256, Arg260 and Arg269 to Ala
  Entrez Gene: CT0884 (a.k.a. CT0884)
  Tag / fusion protein: 6xHis tag + TEV cleavage site (N terminal on insert)
  Cloning method: Restriction Enzyme; 5′ cloning site NcoI (not destroyed); 3′ cloning site XhoI (not destroyed)
  Sequencing primers: 5′ TGCGTCCGGCGTAGAGGATCGAGATCT; 3′ CAGCTTCCTTTCGGGCTTTGTTAGCAG
Terms and licenses: Academic/Nonprofit Terms; Industry Terms: Not Available to Industry
How to cite: pMH-HT_CtCHAD-H253A-R256A-R260A-R296A was a gift from Michael Hothorn (Addgene plasmid # 127789 ; http://n2t.net/addgene:127789 ; RRID:Addgene_127789)
