[The description below was written by a language model from this plasmid's Addgene catalogue record and pLannotate feature annotations shown in this document.]
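Description:
pMH-HT_CtCHAD-H253A-R256A-R260A-R296A is a bacterial expression plasmid of about 6.3 kb, built on the pMH-HT backbone, for producing a mutant CHAD domain from Chlorobium tepidum in E. coli. The annotated features show a pET-like architecture. A ColE1/pMB1-type origin is accompanied by the bom region and the rop gene, which keeps copy number low, in agreement with the catalogue's low-copy designation. Selection is by kanamycin through an aph(3')-Ia aminoglycoside phosphotransferase gene. An f1 phage origin is also present, and short tetracycline-resistance fragments appear to be non-functional remnants of the parental backbone.

The expression cassette consists of a T7 promoter followed by a lac operator and the T7 gene 10 ribosome binding site, with a T7 terminator downstream. A plasmid-borne lacI gene supplies the repressor, so transcription depends on a host providing T7 RNA polymerase and can be induced with IPTG. The 951 bp insert, cloned between NcoI and XhoI, encodes residues 208–522 of CT0884 (Q8KE09), the CHAD domain. It is fused at its N-terminus to a 6xHis tag and a TEV protease cleavage site, allowing affinity purification and tag removal. A His-tag coding fragment is also annotated downstream of the insert, but the record does not say whether it is translated.

Four basic residues are replaced by alanine: His253, Arg256, Arg260 and a fourth arginine. The plasmid name gives that fourth residue as R296, whereas the mutation field gives Arg269, a discrepancy the record does not resolve. The associated publication characterises CHAD domains as inorganic polyphosphate-binding modules, so this mutant presumably serves to test the role of these residues in such studies, although the record states only that it expresses a CtCHAD mutant protein.
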