Features (pLannotate 1.2.2; 20 found; start..end, strand, type, name):
     12..440     +  rep_origin     f1 ori (sequence partly withheld): f1 bacteriophage origin of replication; arrow indicates direction of (+) strand synthesis
    493..550     +  promoter       AmpR promoter (fragment): bla
    559..1374    -  CDS            KanR: aminoglycoside phosphotransferase; aph(3')-Ia; confers resistance to kanamycin in bacteria or G418 (Geneticin®) in eukaryotes
   1496..2084    +  rep_origin     ori: high-copy-number ColE1/pMB1/pBR322/pUC origin of replication
   2270..2409    -  misc_feature   bom: basis of mobility region from pBR322
   2511..2702    -  CDS            rop: Rop protein, which maintains plasmids at low copy number; rop
   2719..3099    +  CDS            YPB1_ECOLX: Protein predicted: Swiss-Prot protein existence level 4. From Escherichia coli.
   3171..3462    -  CDS            TcR (fragment): tetracycline efflux protein; tet; confers resistance to tetracycline
   3477..3498    -  protein_bind   CAP binding site: CAP binding activates transcription in the presence of cAMP. E. coli catabolite activator protein
   3511..4593    -  CDS            lacI: lac repressor; lacI; The lac repressor binds to the lac operator to inhibit transcription in E. coli. This inhibition can be relieved by adding lactose or isopropyl-β-D-thiogalactopyranoside (IPTG).
   4594..4671    -  promoter       lacI promoter: lacI
   4679..4958    -  CDS            TcR (fragment): tetracycline efflux protein; tet; confers resistance to tetracycline
   4980..4998    +  promoter       T7 promoter: promoter for bacteriophage T7 RNA polymerase
   4999..5023    +  protein_bind   lac operator: The lac repressor binds to the lac operator to inhibit transcription in E. coli. This inhibition can be relieved by adding lactose or isopropyl-β-D-thiogalactopyranoside (IPTG). lac repressor encoded by lacI
   5038..5060    +  RBS            RBS: efficient ribosome binding site from bacteriophage T7 gene 10 (Olins and Rangwala, 1989)
   5073..5091    +  CDS            7xHis (fragment): 6xHis affinity tag
   5120..5140    +  CDS            capTEV™ (fragment): composite tag for in vivo biotinylation, TEV protease cleavage, and 6xHis tagging
   6102..6119    +  CDS            9xHis (fragment): 9xHis affinity tag
   6129..6178    +  CDS            SET1 (fragment): solubility-enhancement tag derived from T7 phage gene 10B
   6186..6233    +  terminator     T7 terminator: transcription terminator for bacteriophage T7 RNA polymerase
>Addgene plasmid #127789 | pMH-HT_CtCHAD-H253A-R256A-R260A-R296A | addgene full sequence | sequence record 249734 | Addgene NGS Result
TGGCGAATGGG
[124 nt withheld, positions 12-135]
C
[91 nt withheld, positions 137-227]
A
[49 nt withheld, positions 229-277]
CCTTTGACGTTGGAGTCCACGTTCTTT
[37 nt withheld, positions 305-341]
ACCCTATCTCGGTCTATTCTTTTGATTTATAAGGGATTTTGCCGATTTCGGCCTATTGGTTAAAAAATGA
GCTGATTTAACAAAAATTTAACGCGAATTTTAACAAAATATTAACGCTTACAATTTAGGTGGCACTTTTC
GGGGAAATGTGCGCGGAACCCCTATTTGTTTATTTTTCTAAATACATTCAAATATGTATCCGCTCATGAA
TTAATTCTTAGAAAAACTCATCGAGCATCAAATGAAACTGCAATTTATTCATATCAGGATTATCAATACC
ATATTTTTGAAAAAGCCGTTTCTGTAATGAAGGAGAAAACTCACCGAGGCAGTTCCATAGGATGGCAAGA
TCCTGGTATCGGTCTGCGATTCCGACTCGTCCAACATCAATACAACCTATTAATTTCCCCTCGTCAAAAA
TAAGGTTATCAAGTGAGAAATCACCATGAGTGACGACTGAATCCGGTGAGAATGGCAAAAGTTTATGCAT
TTCTTTCCAGACTTGTTCAACAGGCCAGCCATTACGCTCGTCATCAAAATCACTCGCATCAACCAAACCG
TTATTCATTCGTGATTGCGCCTGAGCGAGACGAAATACGCGATCGCTGTTAAAAGGACAATTACAAACAG
GAATCGAATGCAACCGGCGCAGGAACACTGCCAGCGCATCAACAATATTTTCACCTGAATCAGGATATTC
TTCTAATACCTGGAATGCTGTTTTCCCGGGGATCGCAGTGGTGAGTAACCATGCATCATCAGGAGTACGG
ATAAAATGCTTGATGGTCGGAAGAGGCATAAATTCCGTCAGCCAGTTTAGTCTGACCATCTCATCTGTAA
CATCATTGGCAACGCTACCTTTGCCATGTTTCAGAAACAACTCTGGCGCATCGGGCTTCCCATACAATCG
ATAGATTGTCGCACCTGATTGCCCGACATTATCGCGAGCCCATTTATACCCATATAAATCAGCATCCATG
TTGGAATTTAATCGCGGCCTAGAGCAAGACGTTTCCCGTTGAATATGGCTCATAACACCCCTTGTATTAC
TGTTTATGTAAGCAGACAGTTTTATTGTTCATGACCAAAATCCCTTAACGTGAGTTTTCGTTCCACTGAG
CGTCAGACCCCGTAGAAAAGATCAAAGGATCTTCTTGAGATCCTTTTTTTCTGCGCGTAATCTGCTGCTT
GCAAACAAAAAAACCACCGCTACCAGCGGTGGTTTGTTTGCCGGATCAAGAGCTACCAACTCTTTTTCCG
AAGGTAACTGGCTTCAGCAGAGCGCAGATACCAAATACTGTCCTTCTAGTGTAGCCGTAGTTAGGCCACC
ACTTCAAGAACTCTGTAGCACCGCCTACATACCTCGCTCTGCTAATCCTGTTACCAGTGGCTGCTGCCAG
TGGCGATAAGTCGTGTCTTACCGGGTTGGACTCAAGACGATAGTTACCGGATAAGGCGCAGCGGTCGGGC
TGAACGGGGGGTTCGTGCACACAGCCCAGCTTGGAGCGAACGACCTACACCGAACTGAGATACCTACAGC
GTGAGCTATGAGAAAGCGCCACGCTTCCCGAAGGGAGAAAGGCGGACAGGTATCCGGTAAGCGGCAGGGT
CGGAACAGGAGAGCGCACGAGGGAGCTTCCAGGGGGAAACGCCTGGTATCTTTATAGTCCTGTCGGGTTT
CGCCACCTCTGACTTGAGCGTCGATTTTTGTGATGCTCGTCAGGGGGGCGGAGCCTATGGAAAAACGCCA
GCAACGCGGCCTTTTTACGGTTCCTGGCCTTTTGCTGGCCTTTTGCTCACATGTTCTTTCCTGCGTTATC
CCCTGATTCTGTGGATAACCGTATTACCGCCTTTGAGTGAGCTGATACCGCTCGCCGCAGCCGAACGACC
GAGCGCAGCGAGTCAGTGAGCGAGGAAGCGGAAGAGCGCCTGATGCGGTATTTTCTCCTTACGCATCTGT
GCGGTATTTCACACCGCAATGGTGCACTCTCAGTACAATCTGCTCTGATGCCGCATAGTTAAGCCAGTAT
ACACTCCGCTATCGCTACGTGACTGGGTCATGGCTGCGCCCCGACACCCGCCAACACCCGCTGACGCGCC
CTGACGGGCTTGTCTGCTCCCGGCATCCGCTTACAGACAAGCTGTGACCGTCTCCGGGAGCTGCATGTGT
CAGAGGTTTTCACCGTCATCACCGAAACGCGCGAGGCAGCTGCGGTAAAGCTCATCAGCGTGGTCGTGAA
GCGATTCACAGATGTCTGCCTGTTCATCCGCGTCCAGCTCGTTGAGTTTCTCCAGAAGCGTTAATGTCTG
GCTTCTGATAAAGCGGGCCATGTTAAGGGCGGTTTTTTCCTGTTTGGTCACTGATGCCTCCGTGTAAGGG
GGATTTCTGTTCATGGGGGTAATGATACCGATGAAACGAGAGAGGATGCTCACGATACGGGTTACTGATG
ATGAACATGCCCGGTTACTGGAACGTTGTGAGGGTAAACAACTGGCGGTATGGATGCGGCGGGACCAGAG
AAAAATCACTCAGGGTCAATGCCAGCGCTTCGTTAATACAGATGTAGGTGTTCCACAGGGTAGCCAGCAG
CATCCTGCGATGCAGATCCGGAACATAATGGTGCAGGGCGCTGACTTCCGCGTTTCCAGACTTTACGAAA
CACGGAAACCGAAGACCATTCATGTTGTTGCTCAGGTCGCAGACGTTTTGCAGCAGCAGTCGCTTCACGT
TCGCTCGCGTATCGGTGATTCATTCTGCTAACCAGTAAGGCAACCCCGCCAGCCTAGCCGGGTCCTCAAC
GACAGGAGCACGATCATGCGCACCCGTGGGGCCGCCATGCCGGCGATAATGGCCTGCTTCTCGCCGAAAC
GTTTGGTGGCGGGACCAGTGACGAAGGCTTGAGCGAGGGCGTGCAAGATTCCGAATACCGCAAGCGACAG
GCCGATCATCGTCGCGCTCCAGCGAAAGCGGTCCTCGCCGAAAATGACCCAGAGCGCTGCCGGCACCTGT
CCTACGAGTTGCATGATAAAGAAGACAGTCATAAGTGCGGCGACGATAGTCATGCCCCGCGCCCACCGGA
AGGAGCTGACTGGGTTGAAGGCTCTCAAGGGCATCGGTCGAGATCCCGGTGCCTAATGAGTGAGCTAACT
TACATTAATTGCGTTGCGCTCACTGCCCGCTTTCCAGTCGGGAAACCTGTCGTGCCAGCTGCATTAATGA
ATCGGCCAACGCGCGGGGAGAGGCGGTTTGCGTATTGGGCGCCAGGGTGGTTTTTCTTTTCACCAGTGAG
ACGGGCAACAGCTGATTGCCCTTCACCGCCTGGCCCTGAGAGAGTTGCAGCAAGCGGTCCACGCTGGTTT
GCCCCAGCAGGCGAAAATCCTGTTTGATGGTGGTTAACGGCGGGATATAACATGAGCTGTCTTCGGTATC
GTCGTATCCCACTACCGAGATATCCGCACCAACGCGCAGCCCGGACTCGGTAATGGCGCGCATTGCGCCC
AGCGCCATCTGATCGTTGGCAACCAGCATCGCAGTGGGAACGATGCCCTCATTCAGCATTTGCATGGTTT
GTTGAAAACCGGACATGGCACTCCAGTCGCCTTCCCGTTCCGCTATCGGCTGAATTTGATTGCGAGTGAG
ATATTTATGCCAGCCAGCCAGACGCAGACGCGCCGAGACAGAACTTAATGGGCCCGCTAACAGCGCGATT
TGCTGGTGACCCAATGCGACCAGATGCTCCACGCCCAGTCGCGTACCGTCTTCATGGGAGAAAATAATAC
TGTTGATGGGTGTCTGGTCAGAGACATCAAGAAATAACGCCGGAACATTAGTGCAGGCAGCTTCCACAGC
AATGGCATCCTGGTCATCCAGCGGATAGTTAATGATCAGCCCACTGACGCGTTGCGCGAGAAGATTGTGC
ACCGCCGCTTTACAGGCTTCGACGCCGCTTCGTTCTACCATCGACACCACCACGCTGGCACCCAGTTGAT
CGGCGCGAGATTTAATCGCCGCGACAATTTGCGACGGCGCGTGCAGGGCCAGACTGGAGGTGGCAACGCC
AATCAGCAACGACTGTTTGCCCGCCAGTTGTTGTGCCACGCGGTTGGGAATGTAATTCAGCTCCGCCATC
GCCGCTTCCACTTTTTCCCGCGTTTTCGCAGAAACGTGGCTGGCCTGGTTCACCACGCGGGAAACGGTCT
GATAAGAGACACCGGCATACTCTGCGACATCGTATAACGTTACTGGTTTCACATTCACCACCCTGAATTG
ACTCTCTTCCGGGCGCTATCATGCCATACCGCGAAAGGTTTTGCGCCATTCGATGGTGTCCGGGATCTCG
ACGCTCTCCCTTATGCGACTCCTGCATTAGGAAGCAGCCCAGTAGTAGGTTGAGGCCGTTGAGCACCGCC
GCCGCAAGGAATGGTGCATGCAAGGAGATGGCGCCCAACAGTCCCCCGGCCACGGGGCCTGCCACCATAC
CCACGCCGAAACAAGCGCTCATGAGCCCGAAGTGGCGAGCCCGATCTTCCCCATCGGTGATGTCGGCGAT
ATAGGCGCCAGCAACCGCACCTGTGGCGCCGGTGATGCCGGCCACGATGCGTCCGGCGTAGAGGATCGAG
ATCTCGATCCCGCGAAATTAATACGACTCACTATAGGGGAATTGTGAGCGGATAACAATTCCCCTCTAGA
AATAATTTTGTTTAACTTTAAGAAGGAGATATACCATGAAACATCACCATCACCATCACCCCATGAGCGA
TTACGACATCCCCACTACTGAGAATCTTTATTTTCAGGGCGCCATGGCTAGTAAGTTGCGCCTTCAGTTA
GACGCACATGCGAGCATCCACGAAAACGTGCGTCGCTTGCTTCAATTTACAACATCAATCATGGAGGCAA
ACGAAGAGGGTATTCGTAAGGATATTGACAGCGAGTTTCTGGCCGACTTTGCCGTCGCCATTGCTCGTAG
CCGTTCCATCCTTCGTTTGTTAAACGGGGTATTCGACCCTGAAAAAACTGCATGGATGTTAGCAGGTTTA
CGTGAACTTGGGAAGCGCACGAATGACTTAGCTGACAGTGATGTATACCTTTTGCGTCGTGAAGAATACA
CTTCATTACTTCCACCTAGCTTGCGCCCTGCCTTGGACCCATTCTTCAGCGACCTGGAAGCAGACAAACG
CTTGCACCACCGTCAATTTTGTCGTTACCTGACGGGACGCGAATACTCGGGGTTCATGACGAGCTTAAAA
GAATTTATCGCCGAAGGTGAACTGCCCGATCCCGAAACAGCCCCTTTGGCCGCAGAACCGACTGGTGATG
TCGCAGCTAAGACGATCCGCAAAGCCTTAAAGAAGGTTCTGGTCCACGGACGCCGCACGGGTTCAGAGAC
TTCTGATGCGGAATTGCACGAATTGCGTATTGATTGTAAAAAACTTCGCTACCTGTTAGAATTTTTCGCG
TCATTGTTTCCACCAAAAGCGACTGCGCAAGTGCTGCGTCAAATGAAAACTCTGCAAGACAACCTGGGGA
CCTTTGTTGACTTGACGGTACAAATGGAGTTTTTGCAGTCACGTTTAGAAACAATTCCCGCTGATCGCGG
GGGTATTAGTGAGGCGGCAGCTATCGGTGGACTGTTGACGACGTTATATCGCAAACGTGAAAAGGTGCGT
GAACACTTCCACGAAATTTTTTCCGGGTTCGATTCTAACGAGACCGGAGAGCTTTTCGATGAGCTGTTAA
CCGGGTTAGCGTGACTCGAGCACCACCACCACCACCACTGAGATCCGGCTGCTAACAAAGCCCGAAAGGA
AGCTGAGTTGGCTGCTGCCACCGCTGAGCAATAACTAGCATAACCCCTTGGGGCCTCTAAACGGGTCTTG
AGGGGTTTTTTGCTGAAAGGAGGAACTATATCCGGAT
